Addgene plasmid #167593: pKP372
Purpose: Express TonB frameshift of amphipathic helix
Depositing lab: Kathleen Postle. Depositing organization: Washington State University. Publication: Identification of New In Vivo TonB-FepA Rendezvous Sites. Postle K, Kho K, Gresock M, Ghosh J, Larsen R. bioRxiv 2021.12.08.471779 10.1101/2021.12.08.471779.
Backbone
  Vector backbone: pACYC184
  Vector type: Bacterial Expression
Growth in bacteria
  Bacterial resistance: Chloramphenicol, 25 μg/mL
  Growth temperature: 37°C
  Growth strain: DH5alpha
  Copy number: High Copy
Gene/Insert
  Gene/Insert name: tonB fs
  Species: Escherichia coli
  Mutation: tonB with frameshift of amphipathic helix
  Cloning method: Restriction Enzyme; 5′ cloning site unknown (unknown if destroyed); 3′ cloning site unknown (unknown if destroyed)
  Sequencing primers: 5′ unknown
Terms and licenses: Academic/Nonprofit Terms; Industry Terms: Not Available to Industry
Depositor comments: The frame-shift of the TonB amphipathic helix was produced by deletion of bp 607 (G) and insertion of a new bp (T) following position 636 of the subsequent tonB open reading frame. Please note that some Genbank listings and Snapgene's ORF recognition software may add additional amino acids to the TonB ORF. Postle and Skare, 1988, PMID: 2839513 demonstrated that the first two Met residues of the open reading frame are not translated and that TonB starts with the third ATG codon. The mutations listed above are numbered based on the functional starting codon.
How to cite: pKP372 was a gift from Kathleen Postle (Addgene plasmid # 167593 ; http://n2t.net/addgene:167593 ; RRID:Addgene_167593)
