[The description below was written by a language model from this plasmid's Addgene catalogue record and pLannotate feature annotations shown in this document.]
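Description:
pKP372 is a bacterial expression plasmid built on the pACYC184 backbone for producing a mutant form of the Escherichia coli TonB protein. It replicates from the p15A origin, which is compatible with ColE1-type plasmids and so allows co-maintenance with a second vector. The catalogue lists it as high copy, although the feature annotation describes p15A as a medium-copy origin. Selection is by chloramphenicol, through the cat gene and its own promoter. The tetracycline resistance gene of pACYC184 survives only as fragments, along with a fragment of its promoter, consistent with the expression cassette having been cloned into that region. Small remnants of IS1 and an RSF-type origin are also annotated as backbone carry-over.

The payload is a tonB open reading frame placed just downstream of the araBAD promoter across the circular junction of the 5,882 nt sequence. The divergently transcribed araC regulator gene is also present, so expression should be inducible and titratable with L-arabinose. The native bidirectional tonB terminator follows the coding sequence. According to the depositor, the amphipathic helix of TonB was frameshifted by deleting one base and inserting another about thirty bases further downstream. This scrambles the amino acids of that short segment while restoring the normal frame for the rest of the protein. The numbering is based on the functional start codon, the third ATG of the frame, so ORF-calling software may predict extra N-terminal residues.

TonB couples energy to outer membrane transporters for uptake of iron siderophores and cobalamin. The construct comes from work on in vivo contacts between TonB and the FepA transporter. The specific experiments in which it was used are not detailed in the record.
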