Features (pLannotate 1.2.2; 15 found; start..end, strand, type, name):
      1..717     +  CDS            tonB: TONB_ECOLI - Also known as exbA. Experimental evidence at protein level: Swiss-Prot protein existence level 1. Interacts with outer membrane receptor proteins that carry out high-affinity binding and energy dependent uptake into the periplasmic space of specific substrates such as cobalamin, and various iron compounds (such as iron dicitrate, enterochelin, aerobactin, etc.). In the absence of TonB these receptors bind their substrates but do not carry out active transport. TonB also interacts with some colicins and is involved in the energy-dependent, irreversible steps of bacteriophages phi 8
    727..758     +  terminator     tonB terminator: bidirectional E. coli tonB-P14 transcription terminator
    839..1553    +  CDS            TcR (fragment): tetracycline efflux protein; tet; confers resistance to tetracycline
   1795..1920    -  CDS            YPB1_ECOLX (fragment): Protein predicted: Swiss-Prot protein existence level 4. From Escherichia coli.
   2056..2149    +  CDS            TcR (fragment): tetracycline efflux protein; tet; confers resistance to tetracycline
   2146..2203    -  CDS            TcR (fragment): tetracycline efflux protein; tet; confers resistance to tetracycline
   2190..2288    +  CDS            YPB2_ECOLX (fragment): Protein predicted: Swiss-Prot protein existence level 4. From Escherichia coli.
   2587..3246    -  CDS            CmR: chloramphenicol acetyltransferase; cat; confers resistance to chloramphenicol
   3247..3349    -  promoter       cat promoter: promoter of the E. coli cat gene encoding chloramphenicol acetyltransferase
   3470..3613    +  mobile_element IS1 (fragment): prokaryotic transposable element IS1
   3732..3787    -  rep_origin     RSF ori (fragment): Plasmids containing the RSF 1030 origin of replication can be propagated in E. coli cells that contain additional plasmids with compatible origins.
   3875..4420    -  rep_origin     p15A ori: Plasmids containing the medium-copy-number p15A origin of replication can be propagated in E. coli cells that contain a second plasmid with the ColE1 origin.
   4532..4550    +  promoter       tet promoter (fragment): E. coli promoter for tetracycline efflux protein gene
   4643..5518    -  CDS            araC: ARAC_ECOLI - Experimental evidence at protein level: Swiss-Prot protein existence level 1. Transcription factor that regulates the expression of several genes involved in the transport and metabolism of L-arabinose (PubMed:4362626, PubMed:328165, PubMed:6251457, PubMed:2962192, PubMed:6319708, PubMed:2231717, PubMed:1447222). Functions both as a positive and a negative regulator (PubMed:328165, PubMed:6251457). In the presence of arabinose, activates the expression of the araBAD, araE, araFGH and araJ promoters (PubMed:4362626, PubMed:328165, PubMed:6251457, PubMed:2962192, PubMed:6319708, Pub
   5545..5829    +  promoter       araBAD promoter: araBAD; promoter of the L-arabinose operon of E. coli; the araC regulatory gene is transcribed in the opposite direction (Guzman et al., 1995)
>Addgene plasmid #167593 | pKP372 | addgene full sequence | sequence record 333696 | Addgene NGS Result
ATGACCCTTGATTTACCTCGCCGCTTCCCCTGGCCGACGTTACTTTCGGTCTGCATTCATGGTGCTGTTG
TGGCGGGTCTGCTCTATACCTCGGTACATCAGGTTATTGAACTACCTGCGCCTGCGCAGCCGATTTCTGT
CACGATGGTTACGCCTGCTGATCTCGAACCGCCACAAGCCGTCCAGCCGCCACCGGAGCCGGTGGTAGAG
CCAGAACCGGAACCTGAGCCGATCCCCGAACCGCCAAAAGAAGCACCGGTGGTCATTGAAAAGCCGAAGC
CGAAACCTAAGCCAAAACCGAAGCCGGTGAAAAAGGTACAGGAGCAGCCAAAACGCGATGTCAAACCCGT
AGAGTCGCGTCCGGCATCACCGTTTGAAAATACGGCACCGGCACGCCTGACATCAAGTACAGCAACGGCT
GCAACCAGCAAGCCGGTTACCAGTGTGGCTTCAGGACCACGCGCATTAAGCCGTAATCAGCCGCAGTATC
CGGCACGAGCACAGGCATTGCGCATTGAAGGGCAGGTTAAAGTTAAATTTGACGTTACGCCGGATGGTCG
CGTGGATAACGTACAAATCCTCTCAGCCAAGCCTGCGAACATGTTTAGCGTGAGGTTAAAAATGCGATGC
GCAGATTGGCGTTATGAGCCGGGTAAGCCAGGCAGTGGGATTGTGGTGAATATCCTGTTTAAAATTAACG
GCACCACCGAAATTCAGTAAGCAGAAAGTCAAAGGCCTCCGACCGGAGGCTTTTGACTATTACTCAACAG
GTAAGGCGCGAGGTTTTCCTTCAGGATCAACCGCGACATACTGGGGATCCTCTAGAGTCGACCTGCAGGC
ATGCACCATTCCTTGCGGCGGCGGTGCTCAACGGCCTCAACCTACTACTGGGCTGCTTCCTAATGCAGGA
GTCGCATAAGGGAGAGCGTCGACCGATGCCCTTGAGAGCCTTCAACCCAGTCAGCTCCTTCCGGTGGGCG
CGGGGCATGACTATCGTCGCCGCACTTATGACTGTCTTCTTTATCATGCAACTCGTAGGACAGGTGCCGG
CAGCGCTCTGGGTCATTTTCGGCGAGGACCGCTTTCGCTGGAGCGCGACGATGATCGGCCTGTCGCTTGC
GGTATTCGGAATCTTGCACGCCCTCGCTCAAGCCTTCGTCACTGGTCCCGCCACCAAACGTTTCGGCGAG
AAGCAGGCCATTATCGCCGGCATGGCGGCCGACGCGCTGGGCTACGTCTTGCTGGCGTTCGCGACGCGAG
GCTGGATGGCCTTCCCCATTATGATTCTTCTCGCTTCCGGCGGCATCGGGATGCCCGCGTTGCAGGCCAT
GCTGTCCAGGCAGGTAGATGACGACCATCAGGGACAGCTTCAAGGATCGCTCGCGGCTCTTACCAGCCTA
ACTTCGATCATTGGACCGCTGATCGTCACGGCGATTTATGCCGCCTCGGCGAGCACATGGAACGGGTTGG
CATGGATTGTAGGCGCCGCCCTATACCTTGTCTGCCTCCCCGCGTTGCGTCGCGGTGCATGGAGCCGGGC
CACCTCGACCTGAATGGAAGCCGGCGGCACCTCGCTAACGGATTCACCACTCCAAGAATTGGAGCCAATC
AATTCTTGCGGAGAACTGTGAATGCGCAAACCAACCCTTGGCAGAACATATCCATCGCGTCCGCCATCTC
CAGCAGCCGCACGCGGCGCATCTCGGGCAGCGTTGGGTCCTGGCCACGGGTGCGCATGATCGTGCTCCTG
TCGTTGAGGACCCGGCTAGGCTGGCGGGGTTGCCTTACTGGTTAGCAGAATGAATCACCGATACGCGAGC
GAACGTGAAGCGACTGCTGCTGCAAAACGTCTGCGACCTGAGCAACAACATGAATGGTCTTCGGTTTCCG
TGTTTCGTAAAGTCTGGAAACGCGGAAGTCCCCTACGTGCTGCTGAAGTTGCCCGCAACAGAGAGTGGAA
CCAACCGGTGATACCACGATACTATGACTGAGAGTCAACGCCATGAGCGGCCTCATTTCTTATTCTGAGT
TACAACAGTCCGCACCGCTGCCGGTAGCTCCTTCCGGTGGGCGCGGGGCATGACTATCGTCGCCGCACTT
ATGACTGTCTTCTTTATCATGCAACTCGTAGGACAGGTGCCGGCAGCGCCCAACAGTCCCCCGGCCACGG
GGCCTGCCACCATACCCACGCCGAAACAAGCGCCCTGCACCATTATGTTCCGGATCTGCATCGCAGGATG
CTGCTGGCTACCCTGTGGAACACCTACATCTGTATTAACGAAGCGCTAACCGTTTTTATCAGGCTCTGGG
AGGCAGAATAAATGATCATATCGTCAATTATTACCTCCACGGGGAGAGCCTGAGCAAACTGGCCTCAGGC
ATTTGAGAAGCACACGGTCACACTGCTTCCGGTAGTCAATAAACCGGTAAACCAGCAATAGACATAAGCG
GCTATTTAACGACCCTGCCCTGAACCGACGACCGGGTCGAATTTGCTTTCGAATTTCTGCCATTCATCCG
CTTATTATCACTTATTCAGGCGTAGCAACCAGGCGTTTAAGGGCACCAATAACTGCCTTAAAAAAATTAC
GCCCCGCCCTGCCACTCATCGCAGTACTGTTGTAATTCATTAAGCATTCTGCCGACATGGAAGCCATCAC
AAACGGCATGATGAACCTGAATCGCCAGCGGCATCAGCACCTTGTCGCCTTGCGTATAATATTTGCCCAT
GGTGAAAACGGGGGCGAAGAAGTTGTCCATATTGGCCACGTTTAAATCAAAACTGGTGAAACTCACCCAG
GGATTGGCTGAGACGAAAAACATATTCTCAATAAACCCTTTAGGGAAATAGGCCAGGTTTTCACCGTAAC
ACGCCACATCTTGCGAATATATGTGTAGAAACTGCCGGAAATCGTCGTGGTATTCACTCCAGAGCGATGA
AAACGTTTCAGTTTGCTCATGGAAAACGGTGTAACAAGGGTGAACACTATCCCATATCACCAGCTCACCG
TCTTTCATTGCCATACGGAATTCCGGATGAGCATTCATCAGGCGGGCAAGAATGTGAATAAAGGCCGGAT
AAAACTTGTGCTTATTTTTCTTTACGGTCTTTAAAAAGGCCGTAATATCCAGCTGAACGGTCTGGTTATA
GGTACATTGAGCAACTGACTGAAATGCCTCAAAATGTTCTTTACGATGCCATTGGGATATATCAACGGTG
GTATATCCAGTGATTTTTTTCTCCATTTTAGCTTCCTTAGCTCCTGAAAATCTCGATAACTCAAAAAATA
CGCCCGGTAGTGATCTTATTTCATTATGGTGAAAGTTGGAACCTCTTACGTGCCGATCAACGTCTCATTT
TCGCCAAAAGTTGGCCCAGGGCTTCCCGGTATCAACAGGGACACCAGGATTTATTTATTCTGCGAAGTGA
TCTTCCGTCACAGGTATTTATTCGGCGCAAAGTGCGTCGGGTGATGCTGCCAACTTACTGATTTAGTGTA
TGATGGTGTTTTTGAGGTGCTCCAGTGGCTTCTGTTTCTATCAGCTGTCCCTCCTGTTCAGCTACTGACG
GGGTGGTGCGTAACGGCAAAAGCACCGCCGGACATCAGCGCTAGCGGAGTGTATACTGGCTTACTATGTT
GGCACTGATGAGGGTGTCAGTGAAGTGCTTCATGTGGCAGGAGAAAAAAGGCTGCACCGGTGCGTCAGCA
GAATATGTGATACAGGATATATTCCGCTTCCTCGCTCACTGACTCGCTACGCTCGGTCGTTCGACTGCGG
CGAGCGGAAATGGCTTACGAACGGGGCGGAGATTTCCTGGAAGATGCCAGGAAGATACTTAACAGGGAAG
TGAGAGGGCCGCGGCAAAGCCGTTTTTCCATAGGCTCCGCCCCCCTGACAAGCATCACGAAATCTGACGC
TCAAATCAGTGGTGGCGAAACCCGACAGGACTATAAAGATACCAGGCGTTTCCCCCTGGCGGCTCCCTCG
TGCGCTCTCCTGTTCCTGCCTTTCGGTTTACCGGTGTCATTCCGCTGTTATGGCCGCGTTTGTCTCATTC
CACGCCTGACACTCAGTTCCGGGTAGGCAGTTCGCTCCAAGCTGGACTGTATGCACGAACCCCCCGTTCA
GTCCGACCGCTGCGCCTTATCCGGTAACTATCGTCTTGAGTCCAACCCGGAAAGACATGCAAAAGCACCA
CTGGCAGCAGCCACTGGTAATTGATTTAGAGGAGTTAGTCTTGAAGTCATGCGCCGGTTAAGGCTAAACT
GAAAGGACAAGTTTTGGTGACTGCGCTCCTCCAAGCCAGTTACCTCGGTTCAAAGAGTTGGTAGCTCAGA
GAACCTTCGAAAAACCGCCCTGCAAGGCGGTTTTTTCGTTTTCAGAGCAAGAGATTACGCGCAGACCAAA
ACGATCTCAAGAAGATCATCTTATTAATCAGATAAAATATTTCTAGATTTCAGTGCAATTTATCTCTTCA
AATGTAGCACCTGAAGTCAGCCCCATACGATATAAGTTGTAATTCTCATGTTTGACAGCTTATCATCGAT
GCATAATGTGCCTGTCAAATGGACGAAGCAGGGATTCTGCAAACCCTATGCTACTCCGTCAAGCCGTCAA
TTGTCTGATTCGTTACCAATTATGACAACTTGACGGCTACATCATTCACTTTTTCTTCACAACCGGCACG
GAACTCGCTCGGGCTGGCCCCGGTGCATTTTTTAAATACCCGCGAGAAATAGAGTTGATCGTCAAAACCA
ACATTGCGACCGACGGTGGCGATAGGCATCCGGGTGGTGCTCAAAAGCAGCTTCGCCTGGCTGATACGTT
GGTCCTCGCGCCAGCTTAAGACGCTAATCCCTAACTGCTGGCGGAAAAGATGTGACAGACGCGACGGCGA
CAAGCAAACATGCTGTGCGACGCTGGCGATATCAAAATTGCTGTCTGCCAGGTGATCGCTGATGTACTGA
CAAGCCTCGCGTACCCGATTATCCATCGGTGGATGGAGCGACTCGTTAATCGCTTCCATGCGCCGCAGTA
ACAATTGCTCAAGCAGATTTATCGCCAACAGCTCCGAATAGCGCCCTTCCCCTTGCCCGGCGTTAATGAT
TTGCCCAAACAGGTCGCTGAAATGCGGCTGGTGCGCTTCATCCGGGCGAAAGAACCCCGTATTGGCAAAT
ATTGACGGCCAGTTAAGCCATTCATGCCAGTAGGCGCGCGGACGAAAGTAAACCCACTGGTGATACCATT
CGCGAGCCTCCGGATGACGACCGTAGTGATGAATCTCTCCTGGCGGGAACAGCAAAATATCACCCGGTCG
GCAAACAAATTCTCGTCCCTGATTTTTCACCACCCCCTGACCGCGAATGGTGAGATTGAGAATATAACCT
TTCATTCCCAGCGGTCGGTCGATAAAAAAATCGAGATAACCGTTGGCCTCAATCGGCGTTAAACCCGCCA
CCAGATGGGCATTAAACGAGTATCCCGGCAGCAGGGGATCATTTTGCGCTTCAGCCATACTTTTCATACT
CCCGCCATTCAGAGAAGAAACCAATTGTCCATATTGCATCAGACATTGCCGTCACTGCGTCTTTTACTGG
CTCTTCTCGCTAACCAAACCGGTAACCCCGCTTATTAAAAGCATTCTGTAACAAAGCGGGACCAAAGCCA
TGACAAAAACGCGTAACAAAAGTGTCTATAATCACGGCAGAAAAGTCCACATTGATTATTTGCACGGCGT
CACACTTTGCTATGCCATAGCATTTTTATCCATAAGATTAGCGGATCCTACCTGACGCTTTTTATCGCAA
CTCCCCACTGTTTCTCCATACCCGTTTTTTTGGGCTAGACCTGGTTTTTCTACTGAAATGATTATGACTT
CA
